Addgene plasmid #63059: AAV-FLEX-PKIalpha-IRES-nls-mRuby2
Purpose: Expresses PKIalpha and nuclear localized mRuby2 (linked with IRES) in a Cre-dependent manner in an AAV backbone
Depositing lab: Bernardo Sabatini. Depositing organization: Harvard Medical School. Publication: A PKA activity sensor for quantitative analysis of endogenous GPCR signaling via 2-photon FRET-FLIM imaging. Chen Y, Saulnier JL, Yellen G, Sabatini BL. Front Pharmacol. 2014 Apr 2;5:56. doi: 10.3389/fphar.2014.00056. eCollection 2014. PubMed 24765076.
Backbone
  Vector backbone: AAV-FLEX-tmeGFP-IRES-nls-mRuby2
  Backbone manufacturer: Yao Chen and Bernardo Sabatini
  Backbone size w/o insert (bp): 6400
  Total vector size (bp): 6641
  Modifications to backbone: N/A
  Vector type: Mammalian Expression, AAV, Cre/Lox
Growth in bacteria
  Bacterial resistance: Ampicillin, 100 μg/mL
  Growth temperature: 30°C
  Growth strain: Stbl3
  Growth instructions: Use recombinase-free E. coli (e.g. Invitrogen's Stbl3)
  Copy number: Low Copy
Gene/Insert
  Gene/Insert name: PKIalpha
  Species: M. musculus (mouse), Synthetic
  Insert size (bp): 231
  GenBank ID: NM_008862
  Entrez Gene: Pkia (a.k.a. AI415001, PKIalpha)
  Promoter: CAG
  Cloning method: Restriction Enzyme; 5′ cloning site AvrII (not destroyed); 3′ cloning site BglII (not destroyed)
  Sequencing primers: 5′ GCAACGTGCTGGTTATTGTG; 3′ GAGGTTGATTATCGATAAGC
Terms and licenses: Academic/Nonprofit Terms; Industry Terms: Not Available to Industry
How to cite: AAV-FLEX-PKIalpha-IRES-nls-mRuby2 was a gift from Bernardo Sabatini (Addgene plasmid # 63059 ; http://n2t.net/addgene:63059 ; RRID:Addgene_63059)
