[The description below was written by a language model from this plasmid's Addgene catalogue record and pLannotate feature annotations shown in this document.]
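Description:
AAV-FLEX-PKIalpha-IRES-nls-mRuby2 is a 6.6 kb adeno-associated virus transfer plasmid for Cre-dependent mammalian expression of the protein kinase A inhibitor PKIalpha together with a nuclear red fluorescent marker. The bacterial portion carries a ColE1/pUC-type origin, an f1 phage origin and the β-lactamase gene for ampicillin selection. Although the annotated origin is of the high-copy type, the catalogue lists the plasmid as low copy and recommends a recombination-deficient E. coli host, which is usual for constructs containing repeat-rich AAV2 inverted terminal repeats. The two ITRs flank the expression cassette and provide the cis elements needed for replication and packaging of the genome into AAV particles.

Between the ITRs, a CAG promoter (CMV enhancer, chicken β-actin promoter and chimeric β-actin/β-globin intron) faces a FLEX (double-floxed inverted) cassette. The payload sits in antisense orientation relative to the promoter, bracketed by pairs of lox2272 and loxP sites arranged in opposing orientations. It consists of the 231 bp mouse Pkia coding sequence, an EMCV IRES, and mRuby2 fused to an SV40 nuclear localization signal. Without Cre, no sense transcript is produced. Cre recombination inverts the cassette and then excises one site of each pair, locking it in the sense orientation. A single bicistronic mRNA then yields PKIalpha, a potent competitive inhibitor of the PKA catalytic subunit, and IRES-driven nuclear mRuby2 that marks expressing cells. A WPRE downstream enhances transcript expression, and an SV40 polyadenylation signal terminates the message.

The construct is suited to inhibiting endogenous PKA activity in genetically defined, Cre-expressing cell populations. The associated publication concerns a PKA activity sensor for FRET-FLIM imaging, but the record does not state the plasmid's specific role in that work.
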