Features (pLannotate 1.2.2; 25 found; start..end, strand, type, name):
    182..770     -  rep_origin     ori: high-copy-number ColE1/pMB1/pBR322/pUC origin of replication
    941..1801    -  CDS            AmpR: β-lactamase; bla; confers resistance to ampicillin, carbenicillin, and related antibiotics
   1802..1906    -  promoter       AmpR promoter: bla
   1959..2387    -  rep_origin     f1 ori (sequence partly withheld): f1 bacteriophage origin of replication; arrow indicates direction of (+) strand synthesis
   2392..2461    -  CDS            lacZα (fragment): LacZα fragment of β-galactosidase; lacZ fragment
   2456..2588    -  repeat_region  AAV2 ITR (fragment): inverted terminal repeat of adeno-associated virus serotype 2 inverted
   2651..2899    +  enhancer       CMV enhancer (fragment): human cytomegalovirus immediate early enhancer
   2901..3178    +  promoter       chicken β-actin promoter: No description available
   3179..3315    +  intron         hybrid intron (fragment): hybrid between chicken β-actin (CBA) and minute virus of mice (MMV) introns (Gray et al., 2011)
   3404..3534    +  intron         chimeric intron (fragment): chimera between introns from chicken β-actin and rabbit β-globin
   3532..3597    +  CDS            HBB (fragment): HBB_LEPEU - Experimental evidence at protein level: Swiss-Prot protein existence level 1. Involved in oxygen transport from the lung to the various peripheral tissues. From Lepus europaeus (European hare).
   3596..3629    -  protein_bind   lox2272: Cre-mediated recombination occurs in the 8-bp core sequence (GGATACTT). lox2272 sites are compatible with each other, but incompatible with loxP or loxN sites (Lee and Saito, 1988). Cre recombinase
   3692..3725    -  protein_bind   loxP: Cre-mediated recombination occurs in the 8-bp core sequence (GCATACAT). Cre recombinase
   3741..4451    -  CDS            mRuby2: mRuby2 is a basic (constitutively fluorescent) red fluorescent protein published in 2012, derived from Entacmaea quadricolor. It has moderate acid sensitivity.
   4461..4481    -  CDS            SV40 NLS: nuclear localization signal of SV40 (simian virus 40) large T antigen
   4532..5083    -  misc_feature   IRES: internal ribosome entry site (IRES) of the encephalomyocarditis virus (EMCV)
   5105..5332    -  CDS            Pkia (sequence partly withheld): IPKA_MOUSE - Experimental evidence at protein level: Swiss-Prot protein existence level 1. Extremely potent competitive inhibitor of cAMP-dependent protein kinase activity, this protein interacts with the catalytic subunit of the enzyme after the cAMP-induced dissociation of its regulatory chains. From Mus musculus (Mouse).
   5364..5397    +  protein_bind   lox2272: Cre-mediated recombination occurs in the 8-bp core sequence (GGATACTT). lox2272 sites are compatible with each other, but incompatible with loxP or loxN sites (Lee and Saito, 1988). Cre recombinase
   5468..5501    +  protein_bind   loxP: Cre-mediated recombination occurs in the 8-bp core sequence (GCATACAT). Cre recombinase
   5519..5543    +  misc_feature   MCS (fragment): pBluescript multiple cloning site
   5543..6131    +  misc_feature   WPRE: woodchuck hepatitis virus posttranscriptional regulatory element
   6174..6295    -  polyA_signal   SV40 poly(A) signal: SV40 polyadenylation signal
   6318..6386    -  CDS            large T antigen (fragment): large T antigen from SV40 (simian virus 40)
   6457..6590    +  repeat_region  AAV2 ITR: inverted terminal repeat of adeno-associated virus serotype 2 inverted
   6584..6640    -  CDS            lacI (fragment): lac repressor; lacI; The lac repressor binds to the lac operator to inhibit transcription in E. coli. This inhibition can be relieved by adding lactose or isopropyl-β-D-thiogalactopyranoside (IPTG).
>Addgene plasmid #63059 | AAV-FLEX-PKIalpha-IRES-nls-mRuby2 | depositor full sequence | sequence record 105917 | entire sequence
CTTCCGCTTCCTCGCTCACTGACTCGCTGCGCTCGGTCGTTCGGCTGCGGCGAGCGGTATCAGCTCACTC
AAAGGCGGTAATACGGTTATCCACAGAATCAGGGGATAACGCAGGAAAGAACATGTGAGCAAAAGGCCAG
CAAAAGGCCAGGAACCGTAAAAAGGCCGCGTTGCTGGCGTTTTTCCATAGGCTCCGCCCCCCTGACGAGC
ATCACAAAAATCGACGCTCAAGTCAGAGGTGGCGAAACCCGACAGGACTATAAAGATACCAGGCGTTTCC
CCCTGGAAGCTCCCTCGTGCGCTCTCCTGTTCCGACCCTGCCGCTTACCGGATACCTGTCCGCCTTTCTC
CCTTCGGGAAGCGTGGCGCTTTCTCATAGCTCACGCTGTAGGTATCTCAGTTCGGTGTAGGTCGTTCGCT
CCAAGCTGGGCTGTGTGCACGAACCCCCCGTTCAGCCCGACCGCTGCGCCTTATCCGGTAACTATCGTCT
TGAGTCCAACCCGGTAAGACACGACTTATCGCCACTGGCAGCAGCCACTGGTAACAGGATTAGCAGAGCG
AGGTATGTAGGCGGTGCTACAGAGTTCTTGAAGTGGTGGCCTAACTACGGCTACACTAGAAGAACAGTAT
TTGGTATCTGCGCTCTGCTGAAGCCAGTTACCTTCGGAAAAAGAGTTGGTAGCTCTTGATCCGGCAAACA
AACCACCGCTGGTAGCGGTGGTTTTTTTGTTTGCAAGCAGCAGATTACGCGCAGAAAAAAAGGATCTCAA
GAAGATCCTTTGATCTTTTCTACGGGGTCTGACGCTCAGTGGAACGAAAACTCACGTTAAGGGATTTTGG
TCATGAGATTATCAAAAAGGATCTTCACCTAGATCCTTTTAAATTAAAAATGAAGTTTTAAATCAATCTA
AAGTATATATGAGTAAACTTGGTCTGACAGTTACCAATGCTTAATCAGTGAGGCACCTATCTCAGCGATC
TGTCTATTTCGTTCATCCATAGTTGCCTGACTCCCCGTCGTGTAGATAACTACGATACGGGAGGGCTTAC
CATCTGGCCCCAGTGCTGCAATGATACCGCGAGACCCACGCTCACCGGCTCCAGATTTATCAGCAATAAA
CCAGCCAGCCGGAAGGGCCGAGCGCAGAAGTGGTCCTGCAACTTTATCCGCCTCCATCCAGTCTATTAAT
TGTTGCCGGGAAGCTAGAGTAAGTAGTTCGCCAGTTAATAGTTTGCGCAACGTTGTTGCCATTGCTACAG
GCATCGTGGTGTCACGCTCGTCGTTTGGTATGGCTTCATTCAGCTCCGGTTCCCAACGATCAAGGCGAGT
TACATGATCCCCCATGTTGTGCAAAAAAGCGGTTAGCTCCTTCGGTCCTCCGATCGTTGTCAGAAGTAAG
TTGGCCGCAGTGTTATCACTCATGGTTATGGCAGCACTGCATAATTCTCTTACTGTCATGCCATCCGTAA
GATGCTTTTCTGTGACTGGTGAGTACTCAACCAAGTCATTCTGAGAATAGTGTATGCGGCGACCGAGTTG
CTCTTGCCCGGCGTCAATACGGGATAATACCGCGCCACATAGCAGAACTTTAAAAGTGCTCATCATTGGA
AAACGTTCTTCGGGGCGAAAACTCTCAAGGATCTTACCGCTGTTGAGATCCAGTTCGATGTAACCCACTC
GTGCACCCAACTGATCTTCAGCATCTTTTACTTTCACCAGCGTTTCTGGGTGAGCAAAAACAGGAAGGCA
AAATGCCGCAAAAAAGGGAATAAGGGCGACACGGAAATGTTGAATACTCATACTCTTCCTTTTTCAATAT
TATTGAAGCATTTATCAGGGTTATTGTCTCATGAGCGGATACATATTTGAATGTATTTAGAAAAATAAAC
AAATAGGGGTTCCGCGCACATTTCCCCGAAAAGTGCCACCTAAATTGTAAGCGTTAATATTTTGTTAAAA
TTCGCGTTAAATTTTTGTTAAATCAGCTCATTTTTTAACCAATAGGCCGAAATCGGCAAAATCCCTTATA
AATCAAAAGAATAGACCGAGATAGGGT
[37 nt withheld, positions 2058-2094]
AAAGAACGTGGACTCCAACGTCAAAGG
[49 nt withheld, positions 2122-2170]
T
[91 nt withheld, positions 2172-2262]
G
[124 nt withheld, positions 2264-2387]
CCCATTCGCCATTCAGGCTGCGCAACTGTTGGGAAGGGCGATCGGTGCGGGCCTCTTCGCTATTACGCCA
GCTGCGCGCTCGCTCGCTCACTGAGGCCGCCCGGGCAAAGCCCGGGCGTCGGGCGACCTTTGGTCGCCCG
GCCTCAGTGAGCGAGCGAGCGCGCAGAGAGGGAGTGGCCAACTCCATCACTAGGGGTTCCTTGTAGTTAA
TGATTAACCCGCCATGCTACTTATCTACGTAGCCATGCTCTAGGAAGATCGTACCATTGACGTCAATAAT
GACGTATGTTCCCATAGTAACGCCAATAGGGACTTTCCATTGACGTCAATGGGTGGAGTATTTACGGTAA
ACTGCCCACTTGGCAGTACATCAAGTGTATCATATGCCAAGTACGCCCCCTATTGACGTCAATGACGGTA
AATGGCCCGCCTGGCATTATGCCCAGTACATGACCTTATGGGACTTTCCTACTTGGCAGTACATCTACGT
ATTAGTCATCGCTATTACCATGGTCGAGGTGAGCCCCACGTTCTGCTTCACTCTCCCCATCTCCCCCCCC
TCCCCACCCCCAATTTTGTATTTATTTATTTTTTAATTATTTTGTGCAGCGATGGGGGCGGGGGGGGGGG
GGGGGCGCGCGCCAGGCGGGGCGGGGCGGGGCGAGGGGCGGGGCGGGGCGAGGCGGAGAGGTGCGGCGGC
AGCCAATCAGAGCGGCGCGCTCCGAAAGTTTCCTTTTATGGCGAGGCGGCGGCGGCGGCGGCCCTATAAA
AAGCGAAGCGCGCGGCGGGCGGGAGTCGCTGCGACGCTGCCTTCGCCCCGTGCCCCGCTCCGCCGCCGCC
TCGCGCCGCCCGCCCCGGCTCTGACTGACCGCGTTACTCCCACAGGTGAGCGGGCGGGACGGCCCTTCTC
CTCCGGGCTGTAATTAGCGCTTGGTTTAATGACGGCTTGTTTCTTTTCTGTGGCTGCGTGAAAGCCTTGA
GGGGCTCCGGGAGGGCCCTTTGTGCGGGGGGAGCGGCTCGGGGCTGTCCGCGGGGGGACGGCTGCCTTCG
GGGGGGACGGGGCAGGGCGGGGTTCGGCTTCTGGCGTGTGACCGGCGGCTCTAGAGCCTCTGCTAACCAT
GTTCATGCCTTCTTCTTTTTCCTACAGCTCCTGGGCAACGTGCTGGTTATTGTGCTGTCTCATCATTTTG
GCAAAGAATTGGATCCCCATAACTTCGTATAAAGTATCCTATACGAAGTTATATCAAAATAGGAAGACCA
ATGCTTCACCATCGACCCGAATTGCCAAGCATCACCATCGACCCATAACTTCGTATAATGTATGCTATAC
GAAGTTATACTAGGATCCCCTTACTTGTACAGCTCGTCCATCCCACCACCAAGCCCGGCGAACTTGGCAA
CTGCGTGTTCGCGTTGTACTACGAACATTTCATTGTCACTTTCCTCTAACCTTTCCAGGCGGTGATCAAC
GGCATGGATACCGGGCATCTTGATGTTCCCGACGGTCTTTTTTGACCTGTAAGTTGTTACGAAAGAGCAA
GACAGATGGCCACCACCATCAACTTTCAGTGCCATATGAGTGTATCCCCTCAGACCACCATCTGCTGGAT
ACATCATCTCTGTATTAGGCTCCCAACCCTTGGTCTTCTTCTGCATCACGGGACCATTGGAGGGAAAGTT
TACCCCTCTGACTTGGACGTGGTAAACGAGACAGCCATCCTCAAGGCTGGTGTCCTGCATGACGGTGACG
ACTCCACCATCTTCGTATCTCGTAACTCTTTCCCAAGTAAAACCCTCAGGAAAGGACTGTTTAAAGAAAT
CAGGAATGCCTTTCGGGTACTTGATAAAAGTACGGCTGCCATACATGAACGACGTGGCAAGAATGTCAAA
GGCAAATGGCAGGGGTCCTCCCTCGATGACTTTGATCCTCATGGTTTGAGTTCCCATGTACGGATTGCCT
TCTCCTTCACCTGTGCATTTGAATTGGTGGCCGTTGACCGAACCTTCCATGACCACCTTCATACGCATAT
TTTCCTTGATCAGCTCTTCGCCCTTAGACACCATGGGGTCTTCTACCTTTCTCTTCTTTTTTGGAGGAGT
AGAATGTTGAGAGTCAGCAGTAGCCTCATCATCACTAGACATGGTATTATCATCGTGTTTTTCAAAGGAA
AACCACGTCCCCGTGGTTCGGGGGGCCTAGACGTTTTTTAACCTCGACTAAACACATGTAAAGCATGTGC
ACCGAGGCCCCAGATCAGATCCCATACAATGGGGTACCTTCTGGGCATCCTTCAGCCCCTTGTTGAATAC
GCTTGAGGAGAGCCATTTGACTCTTTCCACAACTATCCAACTCACAACGTGGCACTGGGGTTGTGCCGCC
TTTGCAGGTGTATCTTATACACGTGGCTTTTGGCCGCAGAGGCACCTGTCGCCAGGTGGGGGGTTCCGCT
GCCTGCAAAGGGTCGCTACAGACGTTGTTTGTCTTCAAGAAGCTTCCAGAGGAACTGCTTCCTTCACGAC
ATTCAACAGACCTTGCATTCCTTTGGCGAGAGGGGAAAGACCCCTAGGAATGCTCGTCAAGAAGACAGGG
CCAGGTTTCCGGGCCCTCACATTGCCAAAAGACGGCAATATGGTGGAAAATAACATATAGACAAACGCAC
ACCGGCCTTATTCCAAGCGGCTTCGGCCAGTAACGTTAGGGGGGGGGGGCTAGCTTAGCTTTCAGACTTG
GCTGCTTCTCCCTGGGCTTCTCCACTTTGTTCGGTGGAGCTTCTCTGTCCATCATCTTCACCTTCTGTCT
TGTTGATATCAAGGCCTGCTAGTTTTAAGGCTAATTCATTGCTGTTGCCACTTGCAGAGGAAACCAGGAT
[60 nt withheld, positions 5258-5317]
TTCCACATCAGTCATGGTGGCGGCACTAGTGGTACCGAATTCTAGTATAACTTCGTATAGGATACTTTAT
ACGAAGTTATCATTGGGATTCTTCCTATTTTGATCCAAGCATCACCATCGACCCTCTAGTCCAGATCTCA
CCATCGACCCATAACTTCGTATAGCATACATTATACGAAGTTATGTCCCTCGAAGAGGTTCGAATTCGAT
ATCAAGCTTATCGATAATCAACCTCTGGATTACAAAATTTGTGAAAGATTGACTGGTATTCTTAACTATG
TTGCTCCTTTTACGCTATGTGGATACGCTGCTTTAATGCCTTTGTATCATGCTATTGCTTCCCGTATGGC
TTTCATTTTCTCCTCCTTGTATAAATCCTGGTTGCTGTCTCTTTATGAGGAGTTGTGGCCCGTTGTCAGG
CAACGTGGCGTGGTGTGCACTGTGTTTGCTGACGCAACCCCCACTGGTTGGGGCATTGCCACCACCTGTC
AGCTCCTTTCCGGGACTTTCGCTTTCCCCCTCCCTATTGCCACGGCGGAACTCATCGCCGCCTGCCTTGC
CCGCTGCTGGACAGGGGCTCGGCTGTTGGGCACTGACAATTCCGTGGTGTTGTCGGGGAAATCATCGTCC
TTTCCTTGGCTGCTCGCCTGTGTTGCCACCTGGATTCTGCGCGGGACGTCCTTCTGCTACGTCCCTTCGG
CCCTCAATCCAGCGGACCTTCCTTCCCGCGGCCTGCTGCCGGCTCTGCGGCCTCTTCCGCGTCTTCGCCT
TCGCCCTCAGACGAGTCGGATCTCCCTTTGGGCCGCCTCCCCGCATCGATACCGTCGACCCGGGCGGCCG
CTTCGAGCAGACATGATAAGATACATTGATGAGTTTGGACAAACCACAACTAGAATGCAGTGAAAAAAAT
GCTTTATTTGTGAAATTTGTGATGCTATTGCTTTATTTGTAACCATTATAAGCTGCAATAAACAAGTTAA
CAACAACAATTGCATTCATTTTATGTTTCAGGTTCAGGGGGAGATGTGGGAGGTTTTTTAAAGCAAGTAA
AACCTCTACAAATGTGGTAAAATCGATAAGGATCTTCCTAGAGCATGGCTACGTAGATAAGTAGCATGGC
GGGTTAATCATTAACTACAAGGAACCCCTAGTGATGGAGTTGGCCACTCCCTCTCTGCGCGCTCGCTCGC
TCACTGAGGCCGGGCGACCAAAGGTCGCCCGACGCCCGGGCTTTGCCCGGGCGGCCTCAGTGAGCGAGCG
AGCGCGCAGCTGCATTAATGAATCGGCCAACGCGCGGGGAGAGGCGGTTTGCGTATTGGGCGCT
