>Addgene plasmid #63059 | AAV-FLEX-PKIalpha-IRES-nls-mRuby2 | addgene partial sequence | sequence record 112331 | pCAG-F 5'-GCAACGTGCTGGTTATTGTG-3'
CGTATAAAGTATCCTATACGAAGTTATATCAAAATAGGAAGACCAATGCTTCACCATCGACCCGAATTGC
CAAGCATCACCATCGACCCATAACTTCGTATAATGTATGCTATACGAAGTTATACTAGGATCCCCTTACT
TGTACAGCTCGTCCATCCCACCACCAAGCCCGGCGAACTTGGCAACTGCGTGTTCGCGTTGTACTACGAA
CATTTCATTGTCACTTTCCTCTAACCTTTCCAGGCGGTGATCAACGGCATGGATACCGGGCATCTTGATG
TTCCCGACGGTCTTTTTTGACCTGTAAGTTGTTACGAAAGAGCAAGACAGATGGCCACCACCATCAACTT
TCAGTGCCATATGAGTGTATCCCCTCAGACCACCATCTGCTGGATACATCATCTCTGTATTAGGCTCCCA
ACCCTTGGTCTTCTTCTGCATCACGGGACCATTGGAGGGAAAGTTTACCCCTCTGACTTGGACGTGGTAA
ACGAGACAGCCATCCTCAAGGCTGGTGTCCTGCATGACGGTGACGACTCCACCATCTTCGTATCTCGTAA
CTCTTTCCCAAGTAAAACCCTCAGGAAAGGACTGTTTAAAGAAATCAGGAATGCCTTTCGGGTACTTGAT
AAAAGTACGGCTGCCATACATGAACGACGTGGCAAGAATGTCAAAGGCAAATGGCAGGGGTCCTCCCTCG
ATGACTTTGATCCTCATGGTTTGAGTTCCCATGTACGGATTGCCTTCTCCTTCACCTGTGCATTTGAATT
GGTGG
