>Addgene plasmid #63059 | AAV-FLEX-PKIalpha-IRES-nls-mRuby2 | addgene partial sequence | sequence record 114671 | mRuby2-R 5'- tccctcgatgactttgatcc-3'
CTGTGCATTTGAATTGGTGGCCGTTGACCGAACCTTCCATGACCACCTTCATACGCATATTTTCCTTGAT
CAGCTCTTCGCCCTTAGACACCATGGGGTCTTCTACCTTTCTCTTCTTTTTTGGAGGAGTAGAATGTTGA
GAGTCAGCAGTAGCCTCATCATCACTAGACATGGTATTATCATCGTGTTTTTCAAAGGAAAACCACGTCC
CCGTGGTTCGGGGGGCCTAGACGTTTTTTAACCTCGACTAAACACATGTAAAGCATGTGCACCGAGGCCC
CAGATCAGATCCCATACAATGGGGTACCTTCTGGGCATCCTTCAGCCCCTTGTTGAATACGCTTGAGGAG
AGCCATTTGACTCTTTCCACAACTATCCAACTCACAACGTGGCACTGGGGTTGTGCCGCCTTTGCAGGTG
TATCTTATACACGTGGCTTTTGGCCGCAGAGGCACCTGTCGCCAGGTGGGGGGTTCCGCTGCCTGCAAAG
GGTCGCTACAGACGTTGTTTGTCTTCAAGAAGCTTCCAGAGGAACTGCTTCCTTCACGACATTCAACAGA
CCTTGCATTCCTTTGGCGAGAGGGGAAAGACCCCTAGGAATGCTCGTCAAGAAGACAGGGCCAGGTTTCC
GGGCCCTCACATTGCCAAAAGACGGCAATATGGTGGAAAATAAC
