>Addgene plasmid #63059 | AAV-FLEX-PKIalpha-IRES-nls-mRuby2 | addgene partial sequence | sequence record 114676 | IRES-R 5'-CCTCACATTGCCAAAAGACG-3'
GCGGCTTCGGCCAGTAACGTTAGGGGGGGGGGGCTAGCTTAGCTTTCANACTTGGCTGCTTCTCCCTGGG
CTTCTCCACTTTGTTCGGTGGAGCTTCTCTGTCCATCATCTTCACCTTCTGTCTTGTTGATATCAAGGCC
TGCTAGTTTTAAGGCTAATTCATTGCTGTTGCCACTTGCAGAGGAAACCAGGATATCATGTATTGCAT
